>Addgene plasmid #122550 | pJR2955 | addgene full sequence | sequence record 238124 | Addgene NGS Result
ATGACCATGATTACGCCAAGCTTCCTTCCAAGTTATTGACAAGTATTAACTGCACTTCTCATAAAAATTT
TTCAAATAGATCTATTTAGTCTGGAATAGGAATACTTTTGGCAATTTTCTTGAGAATCATAGAAGACGAA
TTTCTGAACTGCTCTTTGTGAAGCCACGCCCATATATTGGCATTTTTGTATCCAATTTTTTGTAGAGTAC
CTGAATCATTGTCACTACATCTGCTAAACAATATATGGAAGTTCTATGAGAGGTGAAAGGTAAATCATAT
AACAACTGTAATAACATAGAAATGATTGTAGTATATTTCCAATTAGGCTGAGTTGATCTTATTGAAGAGT
TTGAATCATAGCAATTTTTTCCTCTTTTAGTATTTTTCAAAACAAATTTTCACAATGTTAGATGTAGTAT
TTAGCATTAAGGCATCTGTAATCTCCCAGAAATGTTTTGGGAATAAAACCCTTTGACTCTTTGGTCCTTT
TTTGCTCCAAATAATATCTGATTTTAACCCGTTCTGATCTACTTTTTACCTTTCGATCGTCACATCCGCG
TACACGTTTCTCTTGCTCTCAATTGCTTATCTTTATGGCCTTTTCCCCCACTTTTTGTCGACTATCATGC
GGACGTGGCTTCCTTGCTCCCTCCCGGTTTTTTTGAAAACACTTGTGAATTTATTTTTTGTGGTCAAAAT
TACGAAACATTTGAATTCTCAATCTATTTATAGACCGGGTGTGGTATGTTATGCCATGTTTTTGTCATTG
CCAAATGAACATCGATATTTTAATTTTCTGAACTTACCGTACCCCCTGCGTTACTATTTTATTTTTAATT
TGTATAATTTCATTGCTATAATTTGTTGTCCTTGAAACATTGAAGATATCGAAGAAATAATGACAAAAAT
CAGATAGAACAATTTTTCCTACTCATCAACTCACATTTTTCTATTTTCTCTTGTGCGAAAAAAATAGTAT
ATTGGGAATATTTATAGTATTGCAACTTTTCTCTTAGTTCGCAGAGTTGCAATACTACTAGATCCCTAAT
AGAGGAAATATGGTGACCAGCTTTTTGCAATTGGAAAGTTGGGAAAAAAGTATATATATTAATAGACTTA
CATTCTTGTAGTTCGTAGAATTTTTCAGGAAATCTGACACGCAAGACTTTTTCAAAAAGTTTTTTTTTTT
AATTTGGCAATCTGCCAAAACGTTTACTGAACATTTTGAAAACATCTACCAGTACCTTTAACACAACGAA
AAATTGTTCTAAGCAATATTAACTGTGATAATTGATGTTAAGACCTGAAATTTAATCACAAATTTCACCT
GGAAATGACAGTAATCGGCTTCTAAATACTGTCGACACAAGTGCCATACCTAAGATTCCAATCCTATTAC
CATGTTTCCCAATTTCATTCTCTTTCGTATCTCTATTTCTCTTCTTTATTATCAATTACTTTTTATCAGT
TCTTCGTTTGCTTTAACATCAAGAGCACATAGCGCTCTCTCGTCTCTCTCTCATGCTCTTTTTGAACTTT
TACAAAAAACTATTTCCGGTTGTTTTGATTCTTGGAATTTGAAATAATTTTCAGTGATTAAATCTAGAGG
ATCCCCGGGATTGGCCAAAGGACCCAAAGGTATGTTTCGAATGATACTAACATAACATAGAACATTTTCA
GGAGGACCCTTGGCTAGCCTCGAGAGGCCTGGTACCATGGGCGGAAAAATGGTCTCCAAGGGAGAGGAGC
TTATCAAGGAGAACATGCACACCAAGCTCTACATGGAGGGAACCGTCAACAACCACCACTTCAAGTGCAC
CCACGAGGGAGAGGGAAAGCCATACGAGGGAACCCAAACCAACCGTATCAAGGTCGTCGAGGGAGGACCA
CTCCCATTCGCCTTCGACATCCTCGCCACCTGCTTCATGTACGGATCCAAGGTAAGTTTAAACATATATA
TACTAACTAACCCTGATTATTTAAATTTTCAGACCTTCATCAACCACACCCAAGGAATCCCAGACTTCTT
CAAGCAATCCTTCCCAGAGGGATTCACCTGGGAGCGTGTCACCACCTACGAGGACGGAGGAGTCCTCACC
GTCACCCAAGACACCTCCCTCCAAGACGGATGCCTCATCTACAACGTCAAGCTCCGTGGAGTCAACTTCC
CATCCAACGGACCAGTCATGCAAAAGGTAAGTTTAAACAGTTCGGTACTAACTAACCATACATATTTAAA
TTTTCAGAAGACCCTCGGATGGGAGGCCTCCACCGAGACCCTCTACCCAGCCGACGGAGGACTAGAGGGA
CGTTGCGACATGGCCCTCAAGCTCGTCGGAGGAGGACACCTCCACTGCAACCTCAAGACCACCTACCGTT
CCAAGGTAAGTTTAAACATGATTTTACTAACTAACTAATCTGATTTAAATTTTCAGAAGCCAGCCAAGAA
CCTCAAGATGCCAGGAGTCTACTTCGTCGACCGTCGACTAGAGCGTATCAAGGAGGCCGACAACGAGACC
TACGTCGAGCAACACGAGGTCGCCGTCGCCCGTTACTGCGACCTCCCATCCAAGCTCGGACACAAGCTCA
ACGGAATGGACGAACTCTACAAGCTTAACGGTCCTAGGAGATCTGAATTCGGCGCCTAAGAGCTCCGCAT
CGGCCGCTGTCATCAGATCGCCATCTCGCGCCCGTGCCTCTGACTTCTAAGTCCAATTACTCTTCAACAT
CCCTACATGCTCTTTCTCCCTGTGCTCCCACCCCCTATTTTTGTTATTATCAAAAAACTTCTCTTAATTT
CTTTGTTTTTTAGCTTCTTTTAAGTCACCTCTAACAATGAAATTGTGTAGATTCAAAAATAGAATTAATT
CGTAATAAAAAGTCGAAAAAAATTGTGCTCCCTCCCCCCATTAATAATAATTCTATCCCAAAATCTACAC
AATGTTCTGTGTACACTTCTTATGTTTTTTACTTCTGATAAATTTTTTTGAAACATCATAGAAAAAACCG
CACACAAAATACCTTATCATATGTTACGTTTCAGTTTATGACCGCAATTTTTATTTCTTCGCACGTCTGG
GCCTCTCATGACGTCAAATCATGCTCATCGTGAAAAAGTTTTGGAGTATTTTTGGAATTTTTCAATCAAG
TGAAAGTTTATGAAATTAATTTTCCTGCTTTTGCTTTTTGGGGTTTCCCCTATTGTTTGTCAAGATTTCG
AGGACGGCGTTTTTCTTGCTAAAATCACAAGTATTGATGAGCACGATGCAAGAAAGATCGGAAGAAGGTT
TGGGTTTGAGGCTCAGTGGAAGGTGAGTAGAAGTTGATAATTTGAAAGTGGAGTAGTGTCTATGGGGTTT
TTGCCTTAAATGACAGAATACATTCCCAATATACCAAACATAACTGTTTCTACTAGTCGGCCGTACGGGC
CCTTTCGTCTCGCGCGTTTCGGTGATGACGGTGAAAACCTCTGACACATGCAGCTCCCGGAGACGGTCAC
AGCTTGTCTGTAAGCGGATGCCGGGAGCAGACAAGCCCGTCAGGGCGCGTCAGCGGGTGTTGGCGGGTGT
CGGGGCTGGCTTAACTATGCGGCATCAGAGCAGATTGTACTGAGAGTGCACCATATGCGGTGTGAAATAC
CGCACAGATGCGTAAGGAGAAAATACCGCATCAGGCGGCCTTAAGGGCCTCGTGATACGCCTATTTTTAT
AGGTTAATGTCATGATAATAATGGTTTCTTAGACGTCAGGTGGCACTTTTCGGGGAAATGTGCGCGGAAC
CCCTATTTGTTTATTTTTCTAAATACATTCAAATATGTATCCGCTCATGAGACAATAACCCTGATAAATG
CTTCAATAATATTGAAAAAGGAAGAGTATGAGTATTCAACATTTCCGTGTCGCCCTTATTCCCTTTTTTG
CGGCATTTTGCCTTCCTGTTTTTGCTCACCCAGAAACGCTGGTGAAAGTAAAAGATGCTGAAGATCAGTT
GGGTGCACGAGTGGGTTACATCGAACTGGATCTCAACAGCGGTAAGATCCTTGAGAGTTTTCGCCCCGAA
GAACGTTTTCCAATGATGAGCACTTTTAAAGTTCTGCTATGTGGCGCGGTATTATCCCGTATTGACGCCG
GGCAAGAGCAACTCGGTCGCCGCATACACTATTCTCAGAATGACTTGGTTGAGTACTCACCAGTCACAGA
AAAGCATCTTACGGATGGCATGACAGTAAGAGAATTATGCAGTGCTGCCATAACCATGAGTGATAACACT
GCGGCCAACTTACTTCTGACAACGATCGGAGGACCGAAGGAGCTAACCGCTTTTTTGCACAACATGGGGG
ATCATGTAACTCGCCTTGATCGTTGGGAACCGGAGCTGAATGAAGCCATACCAAACGACGAGCGTGACAC
CACGATGCCTGTAGCAATGGCAACAACGTTGCGCAAACTATTAACTGGCGAACTACTTACTCTAGCTTCC
CGGCAACAATTAATAGACTGGATGGAGGCGGATAAAGTTGCAGGACCACTTCTGCGCTCGGCCCTTCCGG
CTGGCTGGTTTATTGCTGATAAATCTGGAGCCGGTGAGCGTGGGTCTCGCGGTATCATTGCAGCACTGGG
GCCAGATGGTAAGCCCTCCCGTATCGTAGTTATCTACACGACGGGGAGTCAGGCAACTATGGATGAACGA
AATAGACAGATCGCTGAGATAGGTGCCTCACTGATTAAGCATTGGTAACTGTCAGACCAAGTTTACTCAT
ATATACTTTAGATTGATTTAAAACTTCATTTTTAATTTAAAAGGATCTAGGTGAAGATCCTTTTTGATAA
TCTCATGACCAAAATCCCTTAACGTGAGTTTTCGTTCCACTGAGCGTCAGACCCCGTAGAAAAGATCAAA
GGATCTTCTTGAGATCCTTTTTTTCTGCGCGTAATCTGCTGCTTGCAAACAAAAAAACCACCGCTACCAG
CGGTGGTTTGTTTGCCGGATCAAGAGCTACCAACTCTTTTTCCGAAGGTAACTGGCTTCAGCAGAGCGCA
GATACCAAATACTGTTCTTCTAGTGTAGCCGTAGTTAGGCCACCACTTCAAGAACTCTGTAGCACCGCCT
ACATACCTCGCTCTGCTAATCCTGTTACCAGTGGCTGCTGCCAGTGGCGATAAGTCGTGTCTTACCGGGT
TGGACTCAAGACGATAGTTACCGGATAAGGCGCAGCGGTCGGGCTGAACGGGGGGTTCGTGCACACAGCC
CAGCTTGGAGCGAACGACCTACACCGAACTGAGATACCTACAGCGTGAGCTATGAGAAAGCGCCACGCTT
CCCGAAGGGAGAAAGGCGGACAGGTATCCGGTAAGCGGCAGGGTCGGAACAGGAGAGCGCACGAGGGAGC
TTCCAGGGGGAAACGCCTGGTATCTTTATAGTCCTGTCGGGTTTCGCCACCTCTGACTTGAGCGTCGATT
TTTGTGATGCTCGTCAGGGGGGCGGAGCCTATGGAAAAACGCCAGCAACGCGGCCTTTTTACGGTTCCTG
GCCTTTTGCTGGCCTTTTGCTCACATGTTCTTTCCTGCGTTATCCCCTGATTCTGTGGATAACCGTATTA
CCGCCTTTGAGTGAGCTGATACCGCTCGCCGCAGCCGAACGACCGAGCGCAGCGAGTCAGTGAGCGAGGA
AGCGGAAGAGCGCCCAATACGCAAACCGCCTCTCCCCGCGCGTTGGCCGATTCATTAATGCAGCTGGCAC
GACAGGTTTCCCGACTGGAAAGCGGGCAGTGAGCGCAACGCAATTAATGTGAGTTAGCTCACTCATTAGG
CACCCCAGGCTTTACACTTTATGCTTCCGGCTCGTATGTTGTGTGGAATTGTGAGCGGATAACAATTTCA
CACAGGAAACAGCT
Features (pLannotate 1.2.2; 12 found; start..end, strand, type, name):
   1603..1619    -  misc_feature   MCS (fragment): pUC18/19 multiple cloning site
   1729..2613    +  CDS            mNeptune2.5: mNeptune2.5 is a basic (constitutively fluorescent) red fluorescent protein published in 2014, derived from Entacmaea quadricolor. It is reported to be a rapidly-maturing monomer with moderate acid sensitivity.
   3160..3312    +  CDS            aex-5 (fragment): AEX5_CAEEL - Also known as kpc-3 From Caenorhabditis elegans.
   3439..3474    +  CDS            rop (fragment): Rop protein, which maintains plasmids at low copy number; rop
   3576..3675    +  misc_feature   bom (fragment): basis of mobility region from pBR322
   3773..3877    +  promoter       AmpR promoter: bla
   3878..4738    +  CDS            AmpR: β-lactamase; bla; confers resistance to ampicillin, carbenicillin, and related antibiotics
   4909..5497    +  rep_origin     ori: high-copy-number ColE1/pMB1/pBR322/pUC origin of replication
   5680..5772    +  CDS            lacI (fragment): lac repressor; lacI; The lac repressor binds to the lac operator to inhibit transcription in E. coli. This inhibition can be relieved by adding lactose or isopropyl-β-D-thiogalactopyranoside (IPTG).
   5785..5806    +  protein_bind   CAP binding site: CAP binding activates transcription in the presence of cAMP. E. coli catabolite activator protein
   5821..5851    +  promoter       lac promoter: promoter for the E. coli lac operon
   5859..5875    +  protein_bind   lac operator: The lac repressor binds to the lac operator to inhibit transcription in E. coli. This inhibition can be relieved by adding lactose or isopropyl-β-D-thiogalactopyranoside (IPTG). lac repressor encoded by lacI
