[The description below was written by a language model from this plasmid's Addgene catalogue record and pLannotate feature annotations shown in this document.]
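Description:
pJR2955 is a C. elegans transgene plasmid built on the pPD49.26 backbone, a worm expression vector. The catalogue lists it as "Bacterial Expression", but the stated purpose and promoter show that E. coli is only the propagation host. The 5,894 nt sequence carries a high-copy ColE1/pUC-type origin and an AmpR (β-lactamase) cassette with its own promoter for ampicillin selection. Short remnants of pUC/pBR322-derived sequence are also annotated: fragments of rop, bom and lacI, a CAP binding site, the lac promoter and operator, and a piece of the pUC18/19 multiple cloning site. These are backbone leftovers rather than functional parts of the payload.

The insert, Pnhx-2_CemNeptune2.5, places a synthetic, C. elegans codon-optimised version of mNeptune2.5 under the nhx-2 promoter, which the record describes as intestine-specific. mNeptune2.5 is a monomeric, rapidly maturing red fluorescent protein derived from Entacmaea quadricolor. The feature table annotates the fluorescent protein coding sequence but not the nhx-2 promoter. The promoter presumably lies in the unannotated region upstream of the MCS fragment and reporter, though the table does not confirm this. A short match to C. elegans aex-5 lies downstream of the reporter. It may reflect worm genomic sequence in the backbone's 3' region, but the record does not explain it, and no 3' UTR or terminator is annotated.

No fusion partner or targeting signal is recorded, so the plasmid appears to express the free fluorophore in intestinal cells. It was deposited with work on multi-fluorophore subcellular imaging in C. elegans, where it would serve as an intestinal marker or colour reference alongside other codon-optimised fluorescent proteins.
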