Addgene plasmid #122550: pJR2955
Purpose: Expression of a C. elegan codon optimized florescent protein (CemNeptune2.5) under the intestinal specific promoter nhx-2
Depositing lab: Gary Silverman. Depositing organization: Washington University in Saint Louis. Publication: CemOrange2 fusions facilitate multifluorophore subcellular imaging in C. elegans. Thomas BJ, Wight IE, Chou WYY, Moreno M, Dawson Z, Homayouni A, Huang H, Kim H, Jia H, Buland JR, Wambach JA, Cole FS, Pak SC, Silverman GA, Luke CJ. PLoS One. 2019 Mar 26;14(3):e0214257. doi: 10.1371/journal.pone.0214257. eCollection 2019. PubMed 30913273.
Backbone
  Vector backbone: pPD49.26
  Vector type: Bacterial Expression
Growth in bacteria
  Bacterial resistance: Ampicillin, 100 μg/mL
  Growth temperature: 37°C
  Growth strain: DH5alpha
  Copy number: High Copy
Gene/Insert
  Gene/Insert name: Pnhx-2_CemNeptune2.5
  Species: Synthetic
  Promoter: Pnhx-2
  Cloning method: Restriction Enzyme; 5′ cloning site Unknown (unknown if destroyed)
Terms and licenses: Academic/Nonprofit Terms; Industry Terms: Not Available to Industry
How to cite: pJR2955 was a gift from Gary Silverman (Addgene plasmid # 122550 ; http://n2t.net/addgene:122550 ; RRID:Addgene_122550)
